Addgene plasmid #215350: T. aq sigmaA
Purpose: Express T. aq sigmaA transcription initiation factor in E. coli cells
Depositing lab: Julius Lucks. Depositing organization: Northwestern University. Publication: The effect of pseudoknot base pairing on cotranscriptional structural switching of the fluoride riboswitch. Hertz LM, White EN, Kuznedelov K, Cheng L, Yu AM, Kakkaramadam R, Severinov K, Chen A, Lucks JB. Nucleic Acids Res. 2024 May 8;52(8):4466-4482. doi: 10.1093/nar/gkae231. PubMed 38567721.
Backbone
  Vector backbone: pET28
  Total vector size (bp): 6675
  Vector type: Bacterial Expression
Growth in bacteria
  Bacterial resistance: Kanamycin, 50 μg/mL
  Growth temperature: 30°C
  Growth strain: DH5alpha
  Copy number: Unknown
Gene/Insert
  Gene/Insert name: rpoD (alt names: sigmaA; bacteria transcription initiation factor)
  Species: Thermus aquaticus
  Insert size (bp): 1317
  GenBank ID: AF291720.1
  Tag / fusion protein: 6x His (C terminal on backbone)
Resource information
  A portion of this plasmid was derived from a plasmid made by: Konstantin Kuznedelov, Konstantin Severinov
Terms and licenses: Academic/Nonprofit Terms; Industry Terms: Not Available to Industry
Depositor comments: Please visit https://doi.org/10.1101/2023.12.05.570056/ for bioRxiv preprint. Article references for protein purification: (1) Kuznedelov, K., Minakhin, L., & Severinov, K. (2003). Preparation and characterization of recombinant Thermus aquaticus RNA polymerase. Methods in enzymology, 370, 94–108. https://doi.org/10.1016/S0076-6879(03)70009-3. (2) Kuznedelov, K., Lamour, V., Patikoglou, G., Chlenov, M., Darst, S. A., & Severinov, K. (2006). Recombinant Thermus aquaticus RNA polymerase for structural studies. Journal of Molecular Biology, 359(1), 110–121. https://doi.org/10.1016/j.jmb.2006.03.009.
How to cite: T. aq sigmaA was a gift from Julius Lucks (Addgene plasmid # 215350 ; http://n2t.net/addgene:215350 ; RRID:Addgene_215350)
