[The description below was written by a language model from this plasmid's Addgene catalogue record and pLannotate feature annotations shown in this document.]
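Description:
T. aq sigmaA is a pET28-based bacterial expression plasmid of about 6.7 kb for producing the primary sigma factor of Thermus aquaticus (rpoD, also called sigmaA) in E. coli. It replicates from a pBR322-type ColE1 origin accompanied by the rop gene and the bom mobility region, and it is selected with kanamycin through the aph(3')-Ia gene. An f1 phage origin is also present. The catalogue lists copy number as unknown, although rop normally keeps this kind of replicon at a modest copy level.

The 1,317 bp sigA coding sequence, which spans the numbering origin of the sequenced record, sits in the standard pET expression cassette. This cassette comprises a T7 promoter with an adjacent lac operator, the T7 gene 10 ribosome binding site and a downstream T7 terminator. The plasmid-borne lacI gene supplies repressor, so transcription stays low until IPTG is added, and expression requires a host that provides T7 RNA polymerase.

The catalogue describes a C-terminal 6xHis tag contributed by the backbone, and a His-tag fragment is annotated downstream of the insert. The feature table also shows a thrombin cleavage site and a short His-containing tag fragment just upstream of the gene, typical of the pET28 N-terminal leader. Which of these elements are in frame and actually translated cannot be determined from the record alone. The small TcR, SET1 and AmpR promoter fragments appear to be backbone remnants rather than functional parts.

The purified sigma factor is intended for use with recombinant T. aquaticus RNA polymerase. The associated study examined cotranscriptional folding of the fluoride riboswitch.
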