Features (pLannotate 1.2.2; 22 found; start..end, strand, type, name):
    325..342     -  CDS            thrombin site: thrombin recognition and cleavage site
    353..369     -  CDS            capTEV™ (fragment): composite tag for in vivo biotinylation, TEV protease cleavage, and 6xHis tagging
    388..410     -  RBS            RBS: efficient ribosome binding site from bacteriophage T7 gene 10 (Olins and Rangwala, 1989)
    425..449     -  protein_bind   lac operator: The lac repressor binds to the lac operator to inhibit transcription in E. coli. This inhibition can be relieved by adding lactose or isopropyl-β-D-thiogalactopyranoside (IPTG). lac repressor encoded by lacI
    450..468     -  promoter       T7 promoter: promoter for bacteriophage T7 RNA polymerase
    490..769     +  CDS            TcR (fragment): tetracycline efflux protein; tet; confers resistance to tetracycline
    777..854     +  promoter       lacI promoter: lacI
    855..1937    +  CDS            lacI: lac repressor; lacI; The lac repressor binds to the lac operator to inhibit transcription in E. coli. This inhibition can be relieved by adding lactose or isopropyl-β-D-thiogalactopyranoside (IPTG).
   1950..1971    +  protein_bind   CAP binding site: CAP binding activates transcription in the presence of cAMP. E. coli catabolite activator protein
   1986..2277    +  CDS            TcR (fragment): tetracycline efflux protein; tet; confers resistance to tetracycline
   2349..2729    -  CDS            YPB1_ECOLX: Protein predicted: Swiss-Prot protein existence level 4. From Escherichia coli.
   2746..2937    +  CDS            rop: Rop protein, which maintains plasmids at low copy number; rop
   3039..3178    +  misc_feature   bom: basis of mobility region from pBR322
   3363..3951    -  rep_origin     ori: high-copy-number ColE1/pMB1/pBR322/pUC origin of replication
   4073..4888    +  CDS            KanR: aminoglycoside phosphotransferase; aph(3')-Ia; confers resistance to kanamycin in bacteria or G418 (Geneticin®) in eukaryotes
   4897..4954    -  promoter       AmpR promoter (fragment): bla
   5007..5435    -  rep_origin     f1 ori (sequence partly withheld): f1 bacteriophage origin of replication; arrow indicates direction of (+) strand synthesis
   5472..5519    -  terminator     T7 terminator: transcription terminator for bacteriophage T7 RNA polymerase
   5527..5576    -  CDS            SET1 (fragment): solubility-enhancement tag derived from T7 phage gene 10B
   5586..5603    -  CDS            9xHis (fragment): 9xHis affinity tag
   5638..5664    +  misc_feature   MCS (fragment): pUC18/19 multiple cloning site
   5678..321     -  CDS            sigA (across the origin): SIGA_THEAQ - Experimental evidence at protein level: Swiss-Prot protein existence level 1. Sigma factors are initiation factors that promote the attachment of RNA polymerase to specific initiation sites and are then released. This sigma factor is the primary sigma factor during exponential growth. From Thermus aquaticus.
>Addgene plasmid #215350 | T. aq sigmaA | addgene full sequence | sequence record 429515 | Addgene NGS Result
GGGCACCTGGCCGATCTCGTGGAGGTACTGGCGCACGGGGTCGGAGGTGGAGACCTTGGGGAGGGAAAGC
TCCTCCTCTTCCTCCTCCAAAAGCCCCTCCTCGGGCAGGAGATCGGCCTCCAGGGGGCCCTCGAGGTCCA
AAGGATCGGCCAGGTCCTCCAGCTCGGGCTCCGAGGCCAGGAGCTCGGGGTCGGGCTCGGGGAGGTCCTG
GAGGTCCTCGGCCGCCTCCAGCTCGGGGAGGGGCTCGGGCTCCTTGACGGGTTCCTTCACCTCCACCTCC
TGGGCCTTGGCCGCCTTCTTCTTGCTCTTGGACTTTTTCATATGGCTGCCGCGCGGCACCAGGCCGCTGC
TGTGATGATGATGATGATGGCTGCTGCCCATGGTATATCTCCTTCTTAAAGTTAAACAAAATTATTTCTA
GAGGGGAATTGTTATCCGCTCACAATTCCCCTATAGTGAGTCGTATTAATTTCGCGGGATCGAGATCTCG
ATCCTCTACGCCGGACGCATCGTGGCCGGCATCACCGGCGCCACAGGTGCGGTTGCTGGCGCCTATATCG
CCGACATCACCGATGGGGAAGATCGGGCTCGCCACTTCGGGCTCATGAGCGCTTGTTTCGGCGTGGGTAT
GGTGGCAGGCCCCGTGGCCGGGGGACTGTTGGGCGCCATCTCCTTGCATGCACCATTCCTTGCGGCGGCG
GTGCTCAACGGCCTCAACCTACTACTGGGCTGCTTCCTAATGCAGGAGTCGCATAAGGGAGAGCGTCGAG
ATCCCGGACACCATCGAATGGCGCAAAACCTTTCGCGGTATGGCATGATAGCGCCCGGAAGAGAGTCAAT
TCAGGGTGGTGAATGTGAAACCAGTAACGTTATACGATGTCGCAGAGTATGCCGGTGTCTCTTATCAGAC
CGTTTCCCGCGTGGTGAACCAGGCCAGCCACGTTTCTGCGAAAACGCGGGAAAAAGTGGAAGCGGCGATG
GCGGAGCTGAATTACATTCCCAACCGCGTGGCACAACAACTGGCGGGCAAACAGTCGTTGCTGATTGGCG
TTGCCACCTCCAGTCTGGCCCTGCACGCGCCGTCGCAAATTGTCGCGGCGATTAAATCTCGCGCCGATCA
ACTGGGTGCCAGCGTGGTGGTGTCGATGGTAGAACGAAGCGGCGTCGAAGCCTGTAAAGCGGCGGTGCAC
AATCTTCTCGCGCAACGCGTCAGTGGGCTGATCATTAACTATCCGCTGGATGACCAGGATGCCATTGCTG
TGGAAGCTGCCTGCACTAATGTTCCGGCGTTATTTCTTGATGTCTCTGACCAGACACCCATCAACAGTAT
TATTTTCTCCCATGAAGACGGTACGCGACTGGGCGTGGAGCATCTGGTCGCATTGGGTCACCAGCAAATC
GCGCTGTTAGCGGGCCCATTAAGTTCTGTCTCGGCGCGTCTGCGTCTGGCTGGCTGGCATAAATATCTCA
CTCGCAATCAAATTCAGCCGATAGCGGAACGGGAAGGCGACTGGAGTGCCATGTCCGGTTTTCAACAAAC
CATGCAAATGCTGAATGAGGGCATCGTTCCCACTGCGATGCTGGTTGCCAACGATCAGATGGCGCTGGGC
GCAATGCGCGCCATTACCGAGTCCGGGCTGCGCGTTGGTGCGGATATCTCGGTAGTGGGATACGACGATA
CCGAAGACAGCTCATGTTATATCCCGCCGTTAACCACCATCAAACAGGATTTTCGCCTGCTGGGGCAAAC
CAGCGTGGACCGCTTGCTGCAACTCTCTCAGGGCCAGGCGGTGAAGGGCAATCAGCTGTTGCCCGTCTCA
CTGGTGAAAAGAAAAACCACCCTGGCGCCCAATACGCAAACCGCCTCTCCCCGCGCGTTGGCCGATTCAT
TAATGCAGCTGGCACGACAGGTTTCCCGACTGGAAAGCGGGCAGTGAGCGCAACGCAATTAATGTAAGTT
AGCTCACTCATTAGGCACCGGGATCTCGACCGATGCCCTTGAGAGCCTTCAACCCAGTCAGCTCCTTCCG
GTGGGCGCGGGGCATGACTATCGTCGCCGCACTTATGACTGTCTTCTTTATCATGCAACTCGTAGGACAG
GTGCCGGCAGCGCTCTGGGTCATTTTCGGCGAGGACCGCTTTCGCTGGAGCGCGACGATGATCGGCCTGT
CGCTTGCGGTATTCGGAATCTTGCACGCCCTCGCTCAAGCCTTCGTCACTGGTCCCGCCACCAAACGTTT
CGGCGAGAAGCAGGCCATTATCGCCGGCATGGCGGCCCCACGGGTGCGCATGATCGTGCTCCTGTCGTTG
AGGACCCGGCTAGGCTGGCGGGGTTGCCTTACTGGTTAGCAGAATGAATCACCGATACGCGAGCGAACGT
GAAGCGACTGCTGCTGCAAAACGTCTGCGACCTGAGCAACAACATGAATGGTCTTCGGTTTCCGTGTTTC
GTAAAGTCTGGAAACGCGGAAGTCAGCGCCCTGCACCATTATGTTCCGGATCTGCATCGCAGGATGCTGC
TGGCTACCCTGTGGAACACCTACATCTGTATTAACGAAGCGCTGGCATTGACCCTGAGTGATTTTTCTCT
GGTCCCGCCGCATCCATACCGCCAGTTGTTTACCCTCACAACGTTCCAGTAACCGGGCATGTTCATCATC
AGTAACCCGTATCGTGAGCATCCTCTCTCGTTTCATCGGTATCATTACCCCCATGAACAGAAATCCCCCT
TACACGGAGGCATCAGTGACCAAACAGGAAAAAACCGCCCTTAACATGGCCCGCTTTATCAGAAGCCAGA
CATTAACGCTTCTGGAGAAACTCAACGAGCTGGACGCGGATGAACAGGCAGACATCTGTGAATCGCTTCA
CGACCACGCTGATGAGCTTTACCGCAGCTGCCTCGCGCGTTTCGGTGATGACGGTGAAAACCTCTGACAC
ATGCAGCTCCCGGAGACGGTCACAGCTTGTCTGTAAGCGGATGCCGGGAGCAGACAAGCCCGTCAGGGCG
CGTCAGCGGGTGTTGGCGGGTGTCGGGGCGCAGCCATGACCCAGTCACGTAGCGATAGCGGAGTGTATAC
TGGCTTAACTATGCGGCATCAGAGCAGATTGTACTGAGAGTGCACCATTGCGGTGTGAAATACCGCACAG
ATGCGTAAGGAGAAAATACCGCATCAGGCGCTCTTCCGCTTCCTCGCTCACTGACTCGCTGCGCTCGGTC
GTTCGGCTGCGGCGAGCGGTATCAGCTCACTCAAAGGCGGTAATACGGTTATCCACAGAATCAGGGGATA
ACGCAGGAAAGAACATGTGAGCAAAAGGCCAGCAAAAGGCCAGGACCGTAAAAAGGCCGCGTTGCTGGCG
TTTTTCCATAGGCTCCGCCCCCCTGACGAGCATCACAAAAATCGACGCTCAAGTCAGAGGTGGCGAAACC
CGACAGGACTATAAAGATACCAGGCGTTTCCCCCTGGAAGCTCCCTCGTGCGCTCTCCTGTTCCGACCCT
GCCGCTTACCGGATACCTGTCCGCCTTTCTCCCTTCGGGAAGCGTGGCGCTTTCTCATAGCTCACGCTGT
AGGTATCTCAGTTCGGTGTAGGTCGTTCGCTCCAAGCTGGGCTGTGTGCACGAACCCCCCGTTCAGCCCG
ACCGCTGCGCCTTATCCGGTAACTATCGTCTTGAGTCCAACCCGGTAAGACACGACTTATCGCCACTGGC
AGCAGCCACTGGTAACAGGATTAGCAGAGCGAGGTATGTAGGCGGTGCTACAGAGTTCTTGAAGTGGTGG
CCTAACTACGGCTACACTAGAAGGACAGTATTTGGTATCTGCGCTCTGCTGAAGCCAGTTACCTTCGGAA
AAAGAGTTGGTAGCTCTTGATCCGGCAAACAAACCACCGCTGGTAGCGGTGGTTTTTTTGTTTGCAAGCA
GCAGATTACGCGCAGAAAAAAAGGATCTCAAGAAGATCCTTTGATCTTTTCTACGGGGTCTGACGCTCAG
TGGAACGAAAACTCACGTTAAGGGATTTTGGTCATGAACAATAAAACTGTCTGCTTACATAAACAGTAAT
ACAAGGGGTGTTATGAGCCATATTCAACGGGAAACGTCTTGCTCTAGGCCGCGATTAAATTCCAACATGG
ATGCTGATTTATATGGGTATAAATGGGCTCGCGATAATGTCGGGCAATCAGGTGCGACAATCTATCGATT
GTATGGGAAGCCCGATGCGCCAGAGTTGTTTCTGAAACATGGCAAAGGTAGCGTTGCCAATGATGTTACA
GATGAGATGGTCAGACTAAACTGGCTGACGGAATTTATGCCTCTTCCGACCATCAAGCATTTTATCCGTA
CTCCTGATGATGCATGGTTACTCACCACTGCGATCCCCGGGAAAACAGCATTCCAGGTATTAGAAGAATA
TCCTGATTCAGGTGAAAATATTGTTGATGCGCTGGCAGTGTTCCTGCGCCGGTTGCATTCGATTCCTGTT
TGTAATTGTCCTTTTAACAGCGATCGCGTATTTCGTCTCGCTCAGGCGCAATCACGAATGAATAACGGTT
TGGTTGATGCGAGTGATTTTGATGACGAGCGTAATGGCTGGCCTGTTGAACAAGTCTGGAAAGAAATGCA
TAAACTTTTGCCATTCTCACCGGATTCAGTCGTCACTCATGGTGATTTCTCACTTGATAACCTTATTTTT
GACGAGGGGAAATTAATAGGTTGTATTGATGTTGGACGAGTCGGAATCGCAGACCGATACCAGGATCTTG
CCATCCTATGGAACTGCCTCGGTGAGTTTTCTCCTTCATTACAGAAACGGCTTTTTCAAAAATATGGTAT
TGATAATCCTGATATGAATAAATTGCAGTTTCATTTGATGCTCGATGAGTTTTTCTAAGAATTAATTCAT
GAGCGGATACATATTTGAATGTATTTAGAAAAATAAACAAATAGGGGTTCCGCGCACATTTCCCCGAAAA
GTGCCACCTAAATTGTAAGCGTTAATATTTTGTTAAAATTCGCGTTAAATTTTTGTTAAATCAGCTCATT
TTTTAACCAATAGGCCGAAATCGGCAAAATCCCTTATAAATCAAAAGAATAGACCGAGATAGGGT
[37 nt withheld, positions 5106-5142]
AAAGAACGTGGACTCCAACGTCAAAGG
[49 nt withheld, positions 5170-5218]
T
[91 nt withheld, positions 5220-5310]
G
[124 nt withheld, positions 5312-5435]
CCCATTCGCCAATCCGGATATAGTTCCTCCTTTCAGCAAAAAACCCCTCAAGACCCGTTTAGAGGCCCCA
AGGGGTTATGCTAGTTATTGCTCAGCGGTGGCAGCAGCCAACTCAGCTTCCTTTCGGGCTTTGTTAGCAG
CCGGATCTCAGTGGTGGTGGTGGTGGTGCTCGAGTGCGGCCGCAAGCTTGTCGACGGAGCTCGAATTCGA
GCTCGGTACCCGGGGATCCGATGCGGATCCTATTCCAAGAAGTCCCGGAGCTTGCGGGTGCGGGACTCGT
GGTACTTGAGCTTCCTTAAGGCCTTGTTCTCAATCTGGCGGATGCGCTCCCGGGTCACGCCAAAGTAGGC
CCCCACCTCCTCGAGGGTGTGCTCCCGGCCGTCAATGAGCCCTTTCCGGAGCTTCAGCACCATGGCTTCC
CGCTCGGAGAGCTTGGAAAGGGCCTTCTCCAGCTCCTCGGAGAGGAGGCTCTGGGCCGCCGCCTCCACGG
GGGAGGGCAGGTTCTCGTCGGGGATGAAGTCGCCGTAGAAGCTGTCCTTCTCGTCGCCGATGGGGGTTTC
CAGGGAGACGGGCTCCTGGGCGATCTTTAGGGTCTCCTCCACCCGCTTGGCGTCCCAGCCGGGGCCCATG
GCCTCGGCGATCTCCTCGTAGGAGGGCTCCCGGCCCAGCTCCTGCTGGAGCTGTCTGGCGGTGCGGGAGA
GCTTGTTGATGGTCTCCACCATGTGGACCGGGATGCGGATGGTGCGGGCCTGGTCGGCGATGGCCCGGTT
GATGGCCTGGCGGATCCACCAGGTGGCGTAGGTGGAGAACTTGAAGCGGCGCTTGTACTCAAACTTCTCC
ACCGCCCGGATGAGGCCCTGGTTGCCCTCCTGGATGAGGTCCAGGAAGCTCAGGCCCCGACCGGTGTACT
TCTTGGCGATGGAGACCACGAGCCTGAGGTTGGCCTCAATGAGGTGCTGCCTGGCCGCCTCCCCCTCCCG
GGCGATGTGCAGGTAGCGCTTGAGCTCCTTGGGGAGGCTTTTCAGCTTCCCGTCCACCTCCTCAACCGTC
TTGGGGTCCGGCTTCTCCTTGAGGCCGGGGATCTTTTGGATCCGGGCCGTGCCCAGGATCTTGGCCCGCA
CCACCTCGCGGATGAGTTCCTGGTCTAGGCCCGTGGCCTCGGAGAGCTTCTTGATGGCCTCCATGCCCTC
CTCCACCTTCCTGGCCAGGTCAATCTCCTCTTCCAGGGTGAGGAG
